Addgene plasmid #128007: EB3-iRFP713
Purpose: In vivo visualization of microtubule plus ends with near-infrared
Depositing lab: Dorus Gadella. Publication: Combining optogenetics with sensitive FRET imaging to monitor local microtubule manipulations. Van Geel O, Cheung S, Gadella TWJ. Sci Rep. 2020 Apr 7;10(1):6034. doi: 10.1038/s41598-020-62874-3. PubMed 32265472.
Backbone
  Vector backbone: pEGFP-C1
  Vector type: Mammalian Expression
Growth in bacteria
  Bacterial resistance: Kanamycin, 50 μg/mL
  Growth temperature: 37°C
  Growth strain: DH5alpha
  Copy number: High Copy
Gene/Insert
  Gene/Insert name: EB3-iRFP713
  Species: Synthetic
  Cloning method: Restriction Enzyme; 5′ cloning site Unknown (unknown if destroyed); 3′ cloning site Unknown (unknown if destroyed)
Terms and licenses: Academic/Nonprofit Terms; Industry Terms: Not Available to Industry
How to cite: EB3-iRFP713 was a gift from Dorus Gadella (Addgene plasmid # 128007 ; http://n2t.net/addgene:128007 ; RRID:Addgene_128007)
