[The description below was written by a language model from this plasmid's Addgene catalogue record and pLannotate feature annotations shown in this document.]
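Description:
EB3-iRFP713 is a 5.8 kb mammalian expression plasmid built on the pEGFP-C1 backbone, designed to label growing microtubule plus ends with a near-infrared fluorescent marker in living cells. It is maintained in E. coli at high copy through a ColE1/pUC-type origin and selected with kanamycin. The resistance cassette is the dual-purpose NeoR/KanR (Tn5 aminoglycoside phosphotransferase) gene. A bacterial bla-type promoter and the SV40 enhancer/early promoter sit in tandem upstream of it and an HSV TK polyadenylation signal follows it, so the same gene confers kanamycin resistance in bacteria and can support G418 selection in transfected mammalian cells. An f1 origin is also present, allowing single-stranded DNA production.

The payload is driven by the human CMV immediate-early enhancer and promoter. Downstream of a remnant of the multiple cloning site lies the coding sequence of human MAPRE3 (EB3), a plus-end tracking protein that binds growing microtubule tips. A short linker region separates it from iRFP713, which is therefore placed at the C-terminus of EB3. iRFP713 is a bacteriophytochrome-derived near-infrared fluorescent protein from Rhodopseudomonas palustris that needs biliverdin as a cofactor. The transcript is terminated by the SV40 poly(A) signal. The EGFP of the parent vector is not annotated and appears to have been replaced by the fusion, although the cloning sites used are not recorded.

The short hits to SV40 large T antigen, ble and bGH poly(A) are likely incidental backbone fragments rather than functional elements. The depositor and sequencing-derived records are the same length and show the same features in the same order, differing only in their start coordinate. The far-red emission leaves visible channels free, which fits the associated work combining optogenetics with FRET imaging of microtubule manipulation.
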