Features (pLannotate 1.2.2; 15 found; start..end, strand, type, name):
      2..55      +  misc_feature   MCS (fragment): multiple cloning site
     63..905     +  CDS            MAPRE3: MARE3_HUMAN - Experimental evidence at protein level: Swiss-Prot protein existence level 1. Plus-end tracking protein (+TIP) that binds to the plus-end of microtubules and regulates the dynamics of the microtubule cytoskeleton. Promotes microtubule growth. May be involved in spindle function by stabilizing microtubules and anchoring them at centrosomes. Also acts as a regulator of minus-end microtubule organization: interacts with the complex formed by AKAP9 and PDE4DIP, leading to recruit CAMSAP2 to the Golgi apparatus, thereby tethering non- centrosomal minus-end microtubules to the Golgi, a
    927..1874    +  CDS            iRFP713: iRFP713 is a basic (constitutively fluorescent) near ir fluorescent protein published in 2011, derived from Rhodopseudomonas palustris. It has low acid sensitivity. It requires the cofactor biliverdin for fluorescence.
   1902..1985    +  CDS            large T antigen (fragment): large T antigen from SV40 (simian virus 40)
   2008..2129    +  polyA_signal   SV40 poly(A) signal: SV40 polyadenylation signal
   2163..2591    -  rep_origin     f1 ori (sequence partly withheld): f1 bacteriophage origin of replication; arrow indicates direction of (+) strand synthesis
   2618..2722    +  promoter       AmpR promoter: bla
   2724..3081    +  promoter       SV40 promoter: SV40 enhancer and early promoter
   3116..3910    +  CDS            NeoR/KanR: aminoglycoside phosphotransferase from Tn5; aph(3')-II (or nptII); confers resistance to neomycin, kanamycin, and G418 (Geneticin®)
   3931..4083    +  CDS            ble (fragment): BLE_KLEPN - Experimental evidence at protein level: Swiss-Prot protein existence level 1. Binding protein with a strong affinity to the bleomycin family of antibiotics. Binds to CL990; an antimitotic-antibiotic compound. From Klebsiella pneumoniae.
   4142..4189    +  polyA_signal   HSV TK poly(A) signal: herpes simplex virus thymidine kinase polyadenylation signal (Cole and Stacy, 1985)
   4280..4296    -  polyA_signal   bGH poly(A) signal (fragment): bovine growth hormone polyadenylation signal
   4518..5106    +  rep_origin     ori: high-copy-number ColE1/pMB1/pBR322/pUC origin of replication
   5281..5584    +  enhancer       CMV enhancer: human cytomegalovirus immediate early enhancer
   5585..5788    +  promoter       CMV promoter: human cytomegalovirus (CMV) immediate early promoter
>Addgene plasmid #128007 | EB3-iRFP713 | depositor full sequence | sequence record 245337 | Full Sequence
CGCTAGCGCTACCGGACTCAGATCTCGAGCTCAAGCTTCGAATTCTGCAGTCGACTGCCACCATGGCCGT
CAATGTGTACTCCACATCTGTGACCAGTGAAAATCTGAGTCGCCATGATATGCTTGCATGGGTCAACGAC
TCCCTGCACCTCAACTATACCAAGATAGAACAGCTTTGTTCAGGGGCAGCCTACTGCCAGTTCATGGACA
TGCTCTTCCCCGGCTGTGTGCACTTGAGGAAAGTGAAGTTCCAGGCCAAACTAGAGCATGAATACATCCA
CAACTTCAAGGTGCTGCAAGCAGCTTTCAAGAAGATGGGTGTTGACAAAATCATTCCTGTAGAGAAATTA
GTGAAAGGAAAATTCCAAGATAATTTTGAGTTTATTCAGTGGTTTAAGAAATTCTTTGACGCAAACTATG
ATGGAAAGGATTACAACCCTCTGCTGGCGCGGCAGGGCCAGGACGTAGCGCCACCTCCTAACCCAGGTGA
TCAGATCTTCAACAAATCCAAGAAACTCATTGGCACAGCAGTTCCACAGAGGACGTCCCCCACAGGCCCA
AAAAACATGCAGACCTCTGGCCGGCTGAGCAATGTGGCCCCCCCCTGCATTCTCCGGAAGAATCCTCCAT
CAGCCCGAAATGGCGGCCATGAGACTGATGCCCAAATTCTTGAACTCAACCAACAGCTGGTGGACTTGAA
GCTGACAGTGGATGGGCTGGAGAAGGAACGTGACTTCTACTTCAGCAAACTTCGTGACATCGAGCTCATC
TGCCAGGAGCATGAAAGTGAAAACAGCCCTGTTATCTCAGGCATCATTGGCATCCTCTATGCCACAGAGG
AAGGATTCGCACCCCCTGAGGACGATGAGATTGAAGAGCATCAACAAGAAGACCAGGACGAGTACCTGGA
TCCACCGGTCGCCACCATGGCGGAAGGATCCGTCGCCAGGCAGCCTGACCTCTTGACCTGCGACGATGAG
CCGATCCATATCCCCGGTGCCATCCAACCGCATGGACTGCTGCTCGCCCTCGCCGCCGACATGACGATCG
TTGCCGGCAGCGACAACCTTCCCGAACTCACCGGACTGGCGATCGGCGCCCTGATCGGCCGCTCTGCGGC
CGATGTCTTCGACTCGGAGACGCACAACCGTCTGACGATCGCCTTGGCCGAGCCCGGGGCGGCCGTCGGA
GCACCGATCACTGTCGGCTTCACGATGCGAAAGGACGCAGGCTTCATCGGCTCCTGGCATCGCCATGATC
AGCTCATCTTCCTCGAGCTCGAGCCTCCCCAGCGGGACGTCGCCGAGCCGCAGGCGTTCTTCCGCCGCAC
CAACAGCGCCATCCGCCGCCTGCAGGCCGCCGAAACCTTGGAAAGCGCCTGCGCCGCCGCGGCGCAAGAG
GTGCGGAAGATTACCGGCTTCGATCGGGTGATGATCTATCGCTTCGCCTCCGACTTCAGCGGCGAAGTGA
TCGCAGAGGATCGGTGCGCCGAGGTCGAGTCAAAACTAGGCCTGCACTATCCTGCCTCAACCGTGCCGGC
GCAGGCCCGTCGGCTCTATACCATCAACCCGGTACGGATCATTCCCGATATCAATTATCGGCCGGTGCCG
GTCACCCCAGACCTCAATCCGGTCACCGGGCGGCCGATTGATCTTAGCTTCGCCATCCTGCGCAGCGTCT
CGCCCGTCCATCTGGAATTCATGCGCAACATAGGCATGCACGGCACGATGTCGATCTCGATTTTGCGCGG
CGAGCGACTGTGGGGATTGATCGTTTGCCATCACCGAACGCCGTACTACGTCGATCTCGATGGCCGCCAA
GCCTGCGAGCTAGTCGCCCAGGTTCTGGCCTGGCAGATCGGCGTGATGGAAGAGTGTACAAGTAAAGCGG
CCGCGACTCTAGATCATAATCAGCCATACCACATTTGTAGAGGTTTTACTTGCTTTAAAAAACCTCCCAC
ACCTCCCCCTGAACCTGAAACATAAAATGAATGCAATTGTTGTTGTTAACTTGTTTATTGCAGCTTATAA
TGGTTACAAATAAAGCAATAGCATCACAAATTTCACAAATAAAGCATTTTTTTCACTGCATTCTAGTTGT
GGTTTGTCCAAACTCATCAATGTATCTTAAGGCGTAAATTGTAAGCGTTAATATTTTGTTAAAATTCGCG
TTAAATTTTTGTTAAATCAGCTCATTTTTTAACCAATAGGCCGAAATCGGCAAAATCCCTTATAAATCAA
AAGAATAGACCGAGATAGGGT
[37 nt withheld, positions 2262-2298]
AAAGAACGTGGACTCCAACGTCAAAGG
[49 nt withheld, positions 2326-2374]
T
[91 nt withheld, positions 2376-2466]
G
[124 nt withheld, positions 2468-2591]
CAGGTGGCACTTTTCGGGGAAATGTGCGCGGAACCCCTATTTGTTTATTTTTCTAAATACATTCAAATAT
GTATCCGCTCATGAGACAATAACCCTGATAAATGCTTCAATAATATTGAAAAAGGAAGAGTCCTGAGGCG
GAAAGAACCAGCTGTGGAATGTGTGTCAGTTAGGGTGTGGAAAGTCCCCAGGCTCCCCAGCAGGCAGAAG
TATGCAAAGCATGCATCTCAATTAGTCAGCAACCAGGTGTGGAAAGTCCCCAGGCTCCCCAGCAGGCAGA
AGTATGCAAAGCATGCATCTCAATTAGTCAGCAACCATAGTCCCGCCCCTAACTCCGCCCATCCCGCCCC
TAACTCCGCCCAGTTCCGCCCATTCTCCGCCCCATGGCTGACTAATTTTTTTTATTTATGCAGAGGCCGA
GGCCGCCTCGGCCTCTGAGCTATTCCAGAAGTAGTGAGGAGGCTTTTTTGGAGGCCTAGGCTTTTGCAAA
GATCGATCAAGAGACAGGATGAGGATCGTTTCGCATGATTGAACAAGATGGATTGCACGCAGGTTCTCCG
GCCGCTTGGGTGGAGAGGCTATTCGGCTATGACTGGGCACAACAGACAATCGGCTGCTCTGATGCCGCCG
TGTTCCGGCTGTCAGCGCAGGGGCGCCCGGTTCTTTTTGTCAAGACCGACCTGTCCGGTGCCCTGAATGA
ACTGCAAGACGAGGCAGCGCGGCTATCGTGGCTGGCCACGACGGGCGTTCCTTGCGCAGCTGTGCTCGAC
GTTGTCACTGAAGCGGGAAGGGACTGGCTGCTATTGGGCGAAGTGCCGGGGCAGGATCTCCTGTCATCTC
ACCTTGCTCCTGCCGAGAAAGTATCCATCATGGCTGATGCAATGCGGCGGCTGCATACGCTTGATCCGGC
TACCTGCCCATTCGACCACCAAGCGAAACATCGCATCGAGCGAGCACGTACTCGGATGGAAGCCGGTCTT
GTCGATCAGGATGATCTGGACGAAGAGCATCAGGGGCTCGCGCCAGCCGAACTGTTCGCCAGGCTCAAGG
CGAGCATGCCCGACGGCGAGGATCTCGTCGTGACCCATGGCGATGCCTGCTTGCCGAATATCATGGTGGA
AAATGGCCGCTTTTCTGGATTCATCGACTGTGGCCGGCTGGGTGTGGCGGACCGCTATCAGGACATAGCG
TTGGCTACCCGTGATATTGCTGAAGAGCTTGGCGGCGAATGGGCTGACCGCTTCCTCGTGCTTTACGGTA
TCGCCGCTCCCGATTCGCAGCGCATCGCCTTCTATCGCCTTCTTGACGAGTTCTTCTGAGCGGGACTCTG
GGGTTCGAAATGACCGACCAAGCGACGCCCAACCTGCCATCACGAGATTTCGATTCCACCGCCGCCTTCT
ATGAAAGGTTGGGCTTCGGAATCGTTTTCCGGGACGCCGGCTGGATGATCCTCCAGCGCGGGGATCTCAT
GCTGGAGTTCTTCGCCCACCCTAGGGGGAGGCTAACTGAAACACGGAAGGAGACAATACCGGAAGGAACC
CGCGCTATGACGGCAATAAAAAGACAGAATAAAACGCACGGTGTTGGGTCGTTTGTTCATAAACGCGGGG
TTCGGTCCCAGGGCTGGCACTCTGTCGATACCCCACCGAGACCCCATTGGGGCCAATACGCCCGCGTTTC
TTCCTTTTCCCCACCCCACCCCCCAAGTTCGGGTGAAGGCCCAGGGCTCGCAGCCAACGTCGGGGCGGCA
GGCCCTGCCATAGCCTCAGGTTACTCATATATACTTTAGATTGATTTAAAACTTCATTTTTAATTTAAAA
GGATCTAGGTGAAGATCCTTTTTGATAATCTCATGACCAAAATCCCTTAACGTGAGTTTTCGTTCCACTG
AGCGTCAGACCCCGTAGAAAAGATCAAAGGATCTTCTTGAGATCCTTTTTTTCTGCGCGTAATCTGCTGC
TTGCAAACAAAAAAACCACCGCTACCAGCGGTGGTTTGTTTGCCGGATCAAGAGCTACCAACTCTTTTTC
CGAAGGTAACTGGCTTCAGCAGAGCGCAGATACCAAATACTGTCCTTCTAGTGTAGCCGTAGTTAGGCCA
CCACTTCAAGAACTCTGTAGCACCGCCTACATACCTCGCTCTGCTAATCCTGTTACCAGTGGCTGCTGCC
AGTGGCGATAAGTCGTGTCTTACCGGGTTGGACTCAAGACGATAGTTACCGGATAAGGCGCAGCGGTCGG
GCTGAACGGGGGGTTCGTGCACACAGCCCAGCTTGGAGCGAACGACCTACACCGAACTGAGATACCTACA
GCGTGAGCTATGAGAAAGCGCCACGCTTCCCGAAGGGAGAAAGGCGGACAGGTATCCGGTAAGCGGCAGG
GTCGGAACAGGAGAGCGCACGAGGGAGCTTCCAGGGGGAAACGCCTGGTATCTTTATAGTCCTGTCGGGT
TTCGCCACCTCTGACTTGAGCGTCGATTTTTGTGATGCTCGTCAGGGGGGCGGAGCCTATGGAAAAACGC
CAGCAACGCGGCCTTTTTACGGTTCCTGGCCTTTTGCTGGCCTTTTGCTCACATGTTCTTTCCTGCGTTA
TCCCCTGATTCTGTGGATAACCGTATTACCGCCATGCATTAGTTATTAATAGTAATCAATTACGGGGTCA
TTAGTTCATAGCCCATATATGGAGTTCCGCGTTACATAACTTACGGTAAATGGCCCGCCTGGCTGACCGC
CCAACGACCCCCGCCCATTGACGTCAATAATGACGTATGTTCCCATAGTAACGCCAATAGGGACTTTCCA
TTGACGTCAATGGGTGGAGTATTTACGGTAAACTGCCCACTTGGCAGTACATCAAGTGTATCATATGCCA
AGTACGCCCCCTATTGACGTCAATGACGGTAAATGGCCCGCCTGGCATTATGCCCAGTACATGACCTTAT
GGGACTTTCCTACTTGGCAGTACATCTACGTATTAGTCATCGCTATTACCATGGTGATGCGGTTTTGGCA
GTACATCAATGGGCGTGGATAGCGGTTTGACTCACGGGGATTTCCAAGTCTCCACCCCATTGACGTCAAT
GGGAGTTTGTTTTGGCACCAAAATCAACGGGACTTTCCAAAATGTCGTAACAACTCCGCCCCATTGACGC
AAATGGGCGGTAGGCGTGTACGGTGGGAGGTCTATATAAGCAGAGCTGGTTTAGTGAACCGTCAGATC
