Features (pLannotate 1.2.2; 15 found; start..end, strand, type, name):
      1..204     +  promoter       CMV promoter: human cytomegalovirus (CMV) immediate early promoter
    227..280     +  misc_feature   MCS (fragment): multiple cloning site
    288..1130    +  CDS            MAPRE3: MARE3_HUMAN - Experimental evidence at protein level: Swiss-Prot protein existence level 1. Plus-end tracking protein (+TIP) that binds to the plus-end of microtubules and regulates the dynamics of the microtubule cytoskeleton. Promotes microtubule growth. May be involved in spindle function by stabilizing microtubules and anchoring them at centrosomes. Also acts as a regulator of minus-end microtubule organization: interacts with the complex formed by AKAP9 and PDE4DIP, leading to recruit CAMSAP2 to the Golgi apparatus, thereby tethering non- centrosomal minus-end microtubules to the Golgi, a
   1152..2099    +  CDS            iRFP713: iRFP713 is a basic (constitutively fluorescent) near ir fluorescent protein published in 2011, derived from Rhodopseudomonas palustris. It has low acid sensitivity. It requires the cofactor biliverdin for fluorescence.
   2127..2210    +  CDS            large T antigen (fragment): large T antigen from SV40 (simian virus 40)
   2233..2354    +  polyA_signal   SV40 poly(A) signal: SV40 polyadenylation signal
   2388..2816    -  rep_origin     f1 ori (sequence partly withheld): f1 bacteriophage origin of replication; arrow indicates direction of (+) strand synthesis
   2843..2947    +  promoter       AmpR promoter: bla
   2949..3306    +  promoter       SV40 promoter: SV40 enhancer and early promoter
   3341..4135    +  CDS            NeoR/KanR: aminoglycoside phosphotransferase from Tn5; aph(3')-II (or nptII); confers resistance to neomycin, kanamycin, and G418 (Geneticin®)
   4156..4308    +  CDS            ble (fragment): BLE_KLEPN - Experimental evidence at protein level: Swiss-Prot protein existence level 1. Binding protein with a strong affinity to the bleomycin family of antibiotics. Binds to CL990; an antimitotic-antibiotic compound. From Klebsiella pneumoniae.
   4367..4414    +  polyA_signal   HSV TK poly(A) signal: herpes simplex virus thymidine kinase polyadenylation signal (Cole and Stacy, 1985)
   4505..4521    -  polyA_signal   bGH poly(A) signal (fragment): bovine growth hormone polyadenylation signal
   4743..5331    +  rep_origin     ori: high-copy-number ColE1/pMB1/pBR322/pUC origin of replication
   5506..5809    +  enhancer       CMV enhancer: human cytomegalovirus immediate early enhancer
>Addgene plasmid #128007 | EB3-iRFP713 | addgene full sequence | sequence record 254745 | Addgene NGS Result
GTGATGCGGTTTTGGCAGTACATCAATGGGCGTGGATAGCGGTTTGACTCACGGGGATTTCCAAGTCTCC
ACCCCATTGACGTCAATGGGAGTTTGTTTTGGCACCAAAATCAACGGGACTTTCCAAAATGTCGTAACAA
CTCCGCCCCATTGACGCAAATGGGCGGTAGGCGTGTACGGTGGGAGGTCTATATAAGCAGAGCTGGTTTA
GTGAACCGTCAGATCCGCTAGCGCTACCGGACTCAGATCTCGAGCTCAAGCTTCGAATTCTGCAGTCGAC
TGCCACCATGGCCGTCAATGTGTACTCCACATCTGTGACCAGTGAAAATCTGAGTCGCCATGATATGCTT
GCATGGGTCAACGACTCCCTGCACCTCAACTATACCAAGATAGAACAGCTTTGTTCAGGGGCAGCCTACT
GCCAGTTCATGGACATGCTCTTCCCCGGCTGTGTGCACTTGAGGAAAGTGAAGTTCCAGGCCAAACTAGA
GCATGAATACATCCACAACTTCAAGGTGCTGCAAGCAGCTTTCAAGAAGATGGGTGTTGACAAAATCATT
CCTGTAGAGAAATTAGTGAAAGGAAAATTCCAAGATAATTTTGAGTTTATTCAGTGGTTTAAGAAATTCT
TTGACGCAAACTATGATGGAAAGGATTACAACCCTCTGCTGGCGCGGCAGGGCCAGGACGTAGCGCCACC
TCCTAACCCAGGTGATCAGATCTTCAACAAATCCAAGAAACTCATTGGCACAGCAGTTCCACAGAGGACG
TCCCCCACAGGCCCAAAAAACATGCAGACCTCTGGCCGGCTGAGCAATGTGGCCCCCCCCTGCATTCTCC
GGAAGAATCCTCCATCAGCCCGAAATGGCGGCCATGAGACTGATGCCCAAATTCTTGAACTCAACCAACA
GCTGGTGGACTTGAAGCTGACAGTGGATGGGCTGGAGAAGGAACGTGACTTCTACTTCAGCAAACTTCGT
GACATCGAGCTCATCTGCCAGGAGCATGAAAGTGAAAACAGCCCTGTTATCTCAGGCATCATTGGCATCC
TCTATGCCACAGAGGAAGGATTCGCACCCCCTGAGGACGATGAGATTGAAGAGCATCAACAAGAAGACCA
GGACGAGTACCTGGATCCACCGGTCGCCACCATGGCGGAAGGATCCGTCGCCAGGCAGCCTGACCTCTTG
ACCTGCGACGATGAGCCGATCCATATCCCCGGTGCCATCCAACCGCATGGACTGCTGCTCGCCCTCGCCG
CCGACATGACGATCGTTGCCGGCAGCGACAACCTTCCCGAACTCACCGGACTGGCGATCGGCGCCCTGAT
CGGCCGCTCTGCGGCCGATGTCTTCGACTCGGAGACGCACAACCGTCTGACGATCGCCTTGGCCGAGCCC
GGGGCGGCCGTCGGAGCACCGATCACTGTCGGCTTCACGATGCGAAAGGACGCAGGCTTCATCGGCTCCT
GGCATCGCCATGATCAGCTCATCTTCCTCGAGCTCGAGCCTCCCCAGCGGGACGTCGCCGAGCCGCAGGC
GTTCTTCCGCCGCACCAACAGCGCCATCCGCCGCCTGCAGGCCGCCGAAACCTTGGAAAGCGCCTGCGCC
GCCGCGGCGCAAGAGGTGCGGAAGATTACCGGCTTCGATCGGGTGATGATCTATCGCTTCGCCTCCGACT
TCAGCGGCGAAGTGATCGCAGAGGATCGGTGCGCCGAGGTCGAGTCAAAACTAGGCCTGCACTATCCTGC
CTCAACCGTGCCGGCGCAGGCCCGTCGGCTCTATACCATCAACCCGGTACGGATCATTCCCGATATCAAT
TATCGGCCGGTGCCGGTCACCCCAGACCTCAATCCGGTCACCGGGCGGCCGATTGATCTTAGCTTCGCCA
TCCTGCGCAGCGTCTCGCCCGTCCATCTGGAATTCATGCGCAACATAGGCATGCACGGCACGATGTCGAT
CTCGATTTTGCGCGGCGAGCGACTGTGGGGATTGATCGTTTGCCATCACCGAACGCCGTACTACGTCGAT
CTCGATGGCCGCCAAGCCTGCGAGCTAGTCGCCCAGGTTCTGGCCTGGCAGATCGGCGTGATGGAAGAGT
GTACAAGTAAAGCGGCCGCGACTCTAGATCATAATCAGCCATACCACATTTGTAGAGGTTTTACTTGCTT
TAAAAAACCTCCCACACCTCCCCCTGAACCTGAAACATAAAATGAATGCAATTGTTGTTGTTAACTTGTT
TATTGCAGCTTATAATGGTTACAAATAAAGCAATAGCATCACAAATTTCACAAATAAAGCATTTTTTTCA
CTGCATTCTAGTTGTGGTTTGTCCAAACTCATCAATGTATCTTAAGGCGTAAATTGTAAGCGTTAATATT
TTGTTAAAATTCGCGTTAAATTTTTGTTAAATCAGCTCATTTTTTAACCAATAGGCCGAAATCGGCAAAA
TCCCTTATAAATCAAAAGAATAGACCGAGATAGGGT
[37 nt withheld, positions 2487-2523]
AAAGAACGTGGACTCCAACGTCAAAGG
[49 nt withheld, positions 2551-2599]
T
[91 nt withheld, positions 2601-2691]
G
[124 nt withheld, positions 2693-2816]
CAGGTGGCACTTTTCGGGGAAATGTGCGCGGAACCCCTATTTGTTTATTTTTCTAAATACATTCAAATAT
GTATCCGCTCATGAGACAATAACCCTGATAAATGCTTCAATAATATTGAAAAAGGAAGAGTCCTGAGGCG
GAAAGAACCAGCTGTGGAATGTGTGTCAGTTAGGGTGTGGAAAGTCCCCAGGCTCCCCAGCAGGCAGAAG
TATGCAAAGCATGCATCTCAATTAGTCAGCAACCAGGTGTGGAAAGTCCCCAGGCTCCCCAGCAGGCAGA
AGTATGCAAAGCATGCATCTCAATTAGTCAGCAACCATAGTCCCGCCCCTAACTCCGCCCATCCCGCCCC
TAACTCCGCCCAGTTCCGCCCATTCTCCGCCCCATGGCTGACTAATTTTTTTTATTTATGCAGAGGCCGA
GGCCGCCTCGGCCTCTGAGCTATTCCAGAAGTAGTGAGGAGGCTTTTTTGGAGGCCTAGGCTTTTGCAAA
GATCGATCAAGAGACAGGATGAGGATCGTTTCGCATGATTGAACAAGATGGATTGCACGCAGGTTCTCCG
GCCGCTTGGGTGGAGAGGCTATTCGGCTATGACTGGGCACAACAGACAATCGGCTGCTCTGATGCCGCCG
TGTTCCGGCTGTCAGCGCAGGGGCGCCCGGTTCTTTTTGTCAAGACCGACCTGTCCGGTGCCCTGAATGA
ACTGCAAGACGAGGCAGCGCGGCTATCGTGGCTGGCCACGACGGGCGTTCCTTGCGCAGCTGTGCTCGAC
GTTGTCACTGAAGCGGGAAGGGACTGGCTGCTATTGGGCGAAGTGCCGGGGCAGGATCTCCTGTCATCTC
ACCTTGCTCCTGCCGAGAAAGTATCCATCATGGCTGATGCAATGCGGCGGCTGCATACGCTTGATCCGGC
TACCTGCCCATTCGACCACCAAGCGAAACATCGCATCGAGCGAGCACGTACTCGGATGGAAGCCGGTCTT
GTCGATCAGGATGATCTGGACGAAGAGCATCAGGGGCTCGCGCCAGCCGAACTGTTCGCCAGGCTCAAGG
CGAGCATGCCCGACGGCGAGGATCTCGTCGTGACCCATGGCGATGCCTGCTTGCCGAATATCATGGTGGA
AAATGGCCGCTTTTCTGGATTCATCGACTGTGGCCGGCTGGGTGTGGCGGACCGCTATCAGGACATAGCG
TTGGCTACCCGTGATATTGCTGAAGAGCTTGGCGGCGAATGGGCTGACCGCTTCCTCGTGCTTTACGGTA
TCGCCGCTCCCGATTCGCAGCGCATCGCCTTCTATCGCCTTCTTGACGAGTTCTTCTGAGCGGGACTCTG
GGGTTCGAAATGACCGACCAAGCGACGCCCAACCTGCCATCACGAGATTTCGATTCCACCGCCGCCTTCT
ATGAAAGGTTGGGCTTCGGAATCGTTTTCCGGGACGCCGGCTGGATGATCCTCCAGCGCGGGGATCTCAT
GCTGGAGTTCTTCGCCCACCCTAGGGGGAGGCTAACTGAAACACGGAAGGAGACAATACCGGAAGGAACC
CGCGCTATGACGGCAATAAAAAGACAGAATAAAACGCACGGTGTTGGGTCGTTTGTTCATAAACGCGGGG
TTCGGTCCCAGGGCTGGCACTCTGTCGATACCCCACCGAGACCCCATTGGGGCCAATACGCCCGCGTTTC
TTCCTTTTCCCCACCCCACCCCCCAAGTTCGGGTGAAGGCCCAGGGCTCGCAGCCAACGTCGGGGCGGCA
GGCCCTGCCATAGCCTCAGGTTACTCATATATACTTTAGATTGATTTAAAACTTCATTTTTAATTTAAAA
GGATCTAGGTGAAGATCCTTTTTGATAATCTCATGACCAAAATCCCTTAACGTGAGTTTTCGTTCCACTG
AGCGTCAGACCCCGTAGAAAAGATCAAAGGATCTTCTTGAGATCCTTTTTTTCTGCGCGTAATCTGCTGC
TTGCAAACAAAAAAACCACCGCTACCAGCGGTGGTTTGTTTGCCGGATCAAGAGCTACCAACTCTTTTTC
CGAAGGTAACTGGCTTCAGCAGAGCGCAGATACCAAATACTGTTCTTCTAGTGTAGCCGTAGTTAGGCCA
CCACTTCAAGAACTCTGTAGCACCGCCTACATACCTCGCTCTGCTAATCCTGTTACCAGTGGCTGCTGCC
AGTGGCGATAAGTCGTGTCTTACCGGGTTGGACTCAAGACGATAGTTACCGGATAAGGCGCAGCGGTCGG
GCTGAACGGGGGGTTCGTGCACACAGCCCAGCTTGGAGCGAACGACCTACACCGAACTGAGATACCTACA
GCGTGAGCTATGAGAAAGCGCCACGCTTCCCGAAGGGAGAAAGGCGGACAGGTATCCGGTAAGCGGCAGG
GTCGGAACAGGAGAGCGCACGAGGGAGCTTCCAGGGGGAAACGCCTGGTATCTTTATAGTCCTGTCGGGT
TTCGCCACCTCTGACTTGAGCGTCGATTTTTGTGATGCTCGTCAGGGGGGCGGAGCCTATGGAAAAACGC
CAGCAACGCGGCCTTTTTACGGTTCCTGGCCTTTTGCTGGCCTTTTGCTCACATGTTCTTTCCTGCGTTA
TCCCCTGATTCTGTGGATAACCGTATTACCGCCATGCATTAGTTATTAATAGTAATCAATTACGGGGTCA
TTAGTTCATAGCCCATATATGGAGTTCCGCGTTACATAACTTACGGTAAATGGCCCGCCTGGCTGACCGC
CCAACGACCCCCGCCCATTGACGTCAATAATGACGTATGTTCCCATAGTAACGCCAATAGGGACTTTCCA
TTGACGTCAATGGGTGGAGTATTTACGGTAAACTGCCCACTTGGCAGTACATCAAGTGTATCATATGCCA
AGTACGCCCCCTATTGACGTCAATGACGGTAAATGGCCCGCCTGGCATTATGCCCAGTACATGACCTTAT
GGGACTTTCCTACTTGGCAGTACATCTACGTATTAGTCATCGCTATTACCATG
